>Addgene plasmid #238755 | EGFR-LgBiT, BiBiT-Ready Vector | addgene full sequence | sequence record 479808 | Addgene NGS Result
AAGACGCGTGACGTCGGCAGTGAAAAAAATGCTTTATTTGTGAAATTTGTGATGCTATTGCTTTATTTGT
AACCATTATAAGCTGCAATAAACAAGTTAACAACAACAATTGCATTCATTTTATGTTTCAGGTTCAGGGG
GAGGTGTGGGAGGTTTTTTAAAGCAAGTAAAACCTCTACAAATGTGGTATGGCTGATTATGATCCGCGGC
CGCAATACGTCGACGTTATCAGCTGACTTCGTACGAGAGCCTAGGTGTTTCTAGAGTCGCGGCCTTAGCT
GTTGATGGTTACTCGGAACAGCATGGAGCCGTCGGGGGTGATCAGGCGCTCGTCGATAATTTTGTTGCCG
TTCCACAGGGTCCCTGTTACAGTGATCTTTTTGCCGTCGAACACGGCGATGCCTTCATACGGCCGTCCGA
AATAGTTCAGCATGTTCGGCGTAACCCCGTCGATTACCAGTGTGCCATAGGGCAGGATCACCTTAAAGTG
ATGATCATCCACAGGGTACACCACCTTAAACACCTCTTCGATCTGGGCCATTTGGTCGGCGCTCAGACCT
TCATACGGGATGATGACATGGATGTCGATCTTCAGGGCATTTTCACCGCTCCGGACAATCCTTTGGATCG
GAGTTACGGACACGGCGAGATTCTGCAGCAAACTGGACACACCTCCCTGTTCAAGGACTTGGTCCAGGTT
GTAGGCGGCTGTCTGTTCCCAGTCCCCAACGAAATCTTCGAGTGTGAAGACACCGCTCGAGCCTCCACCT
CCGCTCCCGCCACCACCTGAACTGCCTTGAGA
[3633 nt withheld, positions 803-4435]
GGCGATCGCTAGCTGCAAAAAGAACAAGTAGCTTGTATTCTATAGTGTCACCTAAATGGGCGATCTGACG
GTTCACTAAACCAGCTCTGCTTATATAGGCCTCCCTGGCGCGCCACTAGTTATTAATAGTAATCAATTAC
GGGGTCATTAGTTCATAGCCCATATATGGAGTTCCGCGTTACATAACTTACGGTAAATGGCCCGCCTGGC
TGACCGCCCAACGACCCCCGCCCATTGACGTCAATAATGACGTATGTTCCCATAGTAACGCCAATAGGGA
CTTTCCATTGACGTCAATGGGTGGAGTATTTACGGTAAACTGCCCACTTGGCAGTACATCAAGTGTATCA
TATGCCAAGTCCGCCCCCTATTGACGTCAATGACGGTAAATGGCCCGCCTGGCATTATGCCCAGTACATG
ACCTTACGGGACTTTCCTACTTGGCAGTACATCTACGTATTAGTCATCGCTATTACCATGGTGATGCGGT
TTTGGCAGTACACCAATGGGCGTGGATAGCGGTTTGACTCACGGGGATTTCCAAGTCTCCACCCCATTGA
CGTCAATGGGAGTTTGTTTTGGCACCAAAATCAACGGGACTTTCCAAAATGTCGTAATAACCCCGCCCCG
TTGACGCAAATGGGCGGTAGGCGTGTACGGTGGGAGGTCAAATCGAATTCTAATACTGTTGACAATTAAT
CATCGGCATAGTATATCGGCATAGTATAATACGACAAGGTGAGGAACTAAACCCAGGAGGCAGATCATGA
TTGAACAAGATGGATTGCACGCAGGTTCTCCGGCCGCTTGGGTGGAGAGGCTATTCGGCTATGACTGGGC
ACAACAGACAATCGGCTGCTCTGATGCCGCCGTGTTCCGGCTGTCAGCGCAGGGGCGCCCGGTTCTTTTT
GTCAAGACCGACCTGTCCGGTGCCCTGAATGAACTGCAGGACGAGGCAGCGCGGCTATCGTGGCTGGCCA
CGACGGGCGTTCCTTGCGCAGCTGTGCTCGACGTTGTCACTGAAGCGGGAAGGGACTGGCTGCTATTGGG
CGAAGTGCCGGGGCAGGATCTCCTGTCATCTCACCTTGCTCCTGCCGAGAAAGTATCCATCATGGCTGAT
GCAATGCGGCGGCTGCATACGCTTGATCCGGCTACCTGCCCATTCGACCACCAAGCGAAACATCGCATCG
AGCGAGCACGTACTCGGATGGAAGCCGGTCTTGTCGATCAGGATGATCTGGACGAAGAGCATCAGGGGCT
CGCGCCAGCCGAACTGTTCGCCAGGCTCAAGGCGCGCATGCCCGACGGCGAGGATCTCGTCGTGACCCAT
GGCGATGCCTGCTTGCCGAATATCATGGTGGAAAATGGCCGCTTTTCTGGATTCATCGACTGTGGCCGGC
TGGGTGTGGCGGACCGCTATCAGGACATAGCGTTGGCTACCCGTGATATTGCTGAAGAGCTTGGCGGCGA
ATGGGCTGACCGCTTCCTCGTGCTTTACGGTATCGCCGCTCCCGATTCGCAGCGCATCGCCTTCTATCGC
CTTCTTGACGAGTTCTTCTGATTCGAAATGACCGACCAAGCGACGCCCAACCGGTATCAGCTCACTCAAA
GGCGGTAATACGGTTATCCACAGAATCAGGGGATAACGCAGGAAAGAACATGTGAGCAAAAGGCCAGCAA
AAGGCCAGGAACCGTAAAAAGGCCGCGTTGCTGGCGTTTTTCCATAGGCTCCGCCCCCCTGACGAGCATC
ACAAAAATCGACGCTCAAGTCAGAGGTGGCGAAACCCGACAGGACTATAAAGATACCAGGCGTTTCCCCC
TGGAAGCTCCCTCGTGCGCTCTCCTGTTCCGACCCTGCCGCTTACCGGATACCTGTCCGCCTTTCTCCCT
TCGGGAAGCGTGGCGCTTTCTCATAGCTCACGCTGTAGGTATCTCAGTTCGGTGTAGGTCGTTCGCTCCA
AGCTGGGCTGTGTGCACGAACCCCCCGTTCAGCCCGACCGCTGCGCCTTATCCGGTAACTATCGTCTTGA
GTCCAACCCGGTAAGACACGACTTATCGCCACTGGCAGCAGCCACTGGTAACAGGATTAGCAGAGCGAGG
TATGTAGGCGGTGCTACAGAGTTCTTGAAGTGGTGGCCTAACTACGGCTACACTAGAAGGACAGTATTTG
GTATCTGCGCTCTGCTGAAGCCAGTTACCTTCGGAAAAAGAGTTGGTAGCTCTTGATCCGGCAAACAAAC
CACCGCTGGTAGCGGTGGTTTTTTTGTTTGCAAGCAGCAGATTACGCGCAGAAAAAAAGGATTTCAAGAA
GATCCTTTGATCTTTTCTACGGGGTCTGACGCTCAGTGGAACGAAAACTCACGTTAAGGGATTTTGGTCA
TGAGATTATCAAAAAGGATCTTCACCTAGATCCTTTTATAGTCCGGAATCGTCACACAAAAAACCAACAC
ACAGATGTAATGAAAATAAAGATATTTTATTGCGGCCATCGTGATGGCTAGAGTCTAAACTCGACCTACC
TCCTTAGCGCGCGGTCGTGTACTGGGCCGGCGGTTGCCGCTGTCGGCCAGCACCTCGACGCAGCCGTCGG
TCCATACGGCTGCGCTCCGGCGAGCGATTTGTGTGCGACCGACGGTGCCGGCCCCGCTGCGGACGATGGC
ATCGCAGCGGCCTTGAGCCCAGGCAGCATCGTCGAAGTTGCCGTCCACGAGGCTCTGGTAGAGCTGATCC
AGGCCGATGCGCAGCATGTAGGCTCGCAGACGAGGGCTGCCGGCCAGCTCGGGATGCCGGCGCTCGAAGT
AGCGAGTCTGCTGCTCCATGCAAGCCAGCCAGGGCCGCCAGAAGAAGATGTTGGCCACCTCGTACTGACT
GTCCCCGAACATAGCTTCGGACCAGTCGATTACGGCGGTGATGCGGCCGTTGTCGGTCAGGACGTTGTTG
CTGCCGAAGTCGGCATGGACGAGGTGGCGCACCTCGGGACAGTCTTCGGCCCACAGCATCAGTTCGTCCA
GGGCTTGAGCTACGCTGGCGGACACGGTGTCGTCCATCACGGTCTGCCAGTGGTAGACATGGGGATCAGC
AATGGCGCAAATGAAATCCCGCCAGGTTGTGTACTGGCCGATGCCTTGGGGCCCGAATGGGCCGAAGCCG
CTGGTTTGACTGAGGTCGGCGGCGGCAATAGCATCCATAGCTTCGGCGACAGGCTGTAACACAGCAGGCA
GCTCTGTTTCGGGGAGGTCTTGGAGAGTAACGCCTTGGGCGCGTCTACTGATGCAGTATGTCAGGCTCTC
GCTGAACTCGCCGATGTCCAACACTTCGGGGATGGGTAGTGCAGCGCTGGCGAAGTGGCGGTACACGTAG
CGGTCTTTGTAGAAGCCATCAGCGCAGCTATTCACCCGCAGTACATAGCCGCGTCCGCCGACATCGAAGC
TGAAGGCTCGGCTCTCTTCGCCCTCCGACAACTGCATCAGGTCGCTCACACTGTCGAACTTCTCGATGAG
AAATTTTTCAACGCTGGTAGCGGTGAGTTCGGGCTTCTTCATGGTGGCGCTAGTGTCAGAAGAATCGAGC
TTTTTGCAAAAGCCTAGGCCTCCAAAAAAGCCTCCTCACTACTTCTGGAATAGCTCAGAGGCCGAGGCGG
CCTCGGCCTCTGCATAAATAAAAAAAATTAGTCAGCCATGGGGCGGAGAATGGGCGGAACTGGGCGGAGT
TAGGGGCGGGATGGGCGGAGTTAGGGGCGGGACTATGGTTGCTGACTAATTGAGATGCATGCTTTGCATA
CTTCTGCCTGCTGGGGAGCCTGGGGACTTTCCACACCTGGTTGCTGACTAATTGAGATGCATGCTTTGCA
TACTTCTGCCTGCTGGGGAGCCTGGGGACTTTCCACACCCTAACTGACACACATTCCACAGCTGGTTCTT
TCCGCCTCAGAAGGTACCTAACCAAGTTCCTCTTTCAGAGGTTATTTCAGGCCATGGTGCTGCGC
Features (pLannotate 1.2.2; 14 found; start..end, strand, type, name):
     17..98      -  polyA_signal   SV40 poly(A) signal: SV40 polyadenylation signal
    121..204     -  CDS            large T antigen (fragment): large T antigen from SV40 (simian virus 40)
    281..751     -  CDS            Nluc (fragment): NanoLuc® luciferase human codon-optimized
    806..4435    -  CDS            EGFR (sequence withheld): EGFR_HUMAN - Also known as ERBB, ERBB1, HER1. Experimental evidence at protein level: Swiss-Prot protein existence level 1. (Microbial infection) Acts as a receptor for hepatitis C virus (HCV) in hepatocytes and facilitates its cell entry. Mediates HCV entry by promoting the formation of the CD81-CLDN1 receptor complexes that are essential for HCV entry and by enhancing membrane fusion of cells expressing HCV envelope glycoproteins. From Homo sapiens (Human).
   4474..4492    -  promoter       SP6 promoter: promoter for bacteriophage SP6 RNA polymerase
   4518..4540    -  promoter       minimal CMV promoter (fragment): human cytomegalovirus (CMV) immediate early promoter
   4550..4915    +  enhancer       CMV enhancer: human cytomegalovirus immediate early enhancer
   4917..5104    +  promoter       CMV promoter (fragment): human cytomegalovirus (CMV) immediate early promoter
   5123..5170    +  promoter       EM7 promoter: synthetic bacterial promoter&nbsp
   5202..5993    +  CDS            neo: KKA2_KLEPN - Also known as kan, nptII. Experimental evidence at protein level: Swiss-Prot protein existence level 1. Resistance to kanamycin, neomycin, paromomycin, ribostamycin, butirosin and gentamicin B. From Klebsiella pneumoniae.
   6154..6742    -  rep_origin     ori: high-copy-number ColE1/pMB1/pBR322/pUC origin of replication
   6868..6916    -  polyA_signal   poly(A) signal: synthetic polyadenylation signal
   6955..7977    -  CDS            hph: KHYB_ECOLX - Experimental evidence at protein level: Swiss-Prot protein existence level 1. The aminoglycoside phosphotransferases achieve inactivation of their antibiotic substrates by phosphorylation. Only phosphorylates hygromycin and closely related compounds such as demethyl analogs and destomycin. From Escherichia coli.
   8008..8365    -  promoter       SV40 promoter: SV40 enhancer and early promoter
