[The description below was written by a language model from this plasmid's Addgene catalogue record and pLannotate feature annotations shown in this document.]
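Description:
EGFR-LgBiT, BiBiT-Ready Vector is a mammalian expression plasmid of about 8.4 kb built on the pFC219K LgBiT CMV-Hyg Flexi backbone. It encodes full-length, unmutated human EGFR (ERBB1/HER1) fused at its C terminus to LgBiT, the large subunit of the split NanoLuc luciferase system; the annotation software detects this tag as a NanoLuc fragment immediately downstream of the EGFR coding sequence. The catalogue entry gives CMV as the promoter. In the feature table, the element directly upstream of the fusion on the same strand is a short minimal CMV promoter fragment, followed by an SP6 promoter that could support in vitro transcription. A CMV enhancer and a further CMV promoter fragment lie adjacent but are annotated on the opposite strand, facing the EM7–neo cassette. The record does not explain this arrangement, so how the enhancer contributes to each unit should be confirmed against the sequence. The fusion transcript ends at an SV40 polyadenylation signal, which is accompanied by a small SV40 large T antigen fragment typical of that region.

The plasmid replicates in E. coli from a high-copy ColE1/pUC-type origin and is selected with kanamycin through the neo (nptII) gene, which is driven by the bacterial EM7 promoter. A separate cassette, made up of the SV40 enhancer/early promoter, the hph hygromycin phosphotransferase gene and a synthetic poly(A) signal, allows hygromycin selection of stably transfected mammalian cells.

LgBiT has little luciferase activity alone and gives luminescence when complemented by a small partner peptide. The construct is therefore suited to luminescent complementation assays that report on EGFR, such as its proximity to or interaction with a partner carrying the complementary tag. The record does not define the specific "BiBiT" assay format.
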