Addgene plasmid #238755: EGFR-LgBiT, BiBiT-Ready Vector
Purpose: Express EGFR-LgBiT Fusion Protein in Mammalian Cells under a CMV promoter
Depositing lab: Promega Corporation.
Backbone
  Vector backbone: pFC219K LgBiT CMV-Hyg Flexi Vector
  Vector type: Mammalian Expression
  Selectable markers: Hygromycin
Growth in bacteria
  Bacterial resistance: Kanamycin, 50 μg/mL
  Growth temperature: 37°C
  Growth strain: DH5alpha
  Copy number: High Copy
Gene/Insert
  Gene/Insert name: EGFR
  Species: H. sapiens (human)
  Mutation: None
  Entrez Gene: EGFR (a.k.a. ERBB, ERBB1, ERRP, HER1, NISBD2, NNCIS, PIG61, mENA)
  Promoter: CMV
  Tag / fusion protein: LgBiT (C terminal on backbone)
  Cloning method: Other
Terms and licenses: Academic/Nonprofit Terms; Industry Terms
How to cite: EGFR-LgBiT, BiBiT-Ready Vector was a gift from Promega Corporation (Addgene plasmid # 238755 ; http://n2t.net/addgene:238755 ; RRID:Addgene_238755)
